Addgene plasmid #32696: Dynamin-I-K44A-6His/Flag
Depositing lab: Robert Lefkowitz. Depositing organization: Duke University. Publication: Src-dependent tyrosine phosphorylation regulates dynamin self-assembly and ligand-induced endocytosis of the epidermal growth factor receptor. Ahn S, Kim J, Lucaveche CL, Reedy MC, Luttrell LM, Lefkowitz RJ, Daaka Y. J Biol Chem. 2002 Jul 19;277(29):26642-51. Epub 2002 May 13. 10.1074/jbc.M201499200 PubMed 12011079.
Backbone
  Vector backbone: pcDNA3
  Backbone manufacturer: Invitrogen
  Backbone size w/o insert (bp): 5400
  Vector type: Mammalian Expression
Growth in bacteria
  Bacterial resistance: Ampicillin, 100 μg/mL
  Growth temperature: 37°C
  Growth strain: DH5alpha
  Copy number: High Copy
Gene/Insert
  Gene/Insert name: Dynamin I
  Species: R. norvegicus (rat)
  Insert size (bp): 2000
  Mutation: K44A
  Entrez Gene: Dnm1 (a.k.a. Dnm)
  Promoter: CMV
  Tag / fusion protein: His6 (N terminal on insert); Flag (N terminal on insert)
  Cloning method: Restriction Enzyme; 5′ cloning site EcoRV (unknown if destroyed); 3′ cloning site EcoRV (unknown if destroyed)
  Sequencing primers: 5′ CMV-Fwd
Resource information
  A portion of this plasmid was derived from a plasmid made by: Sandra Schmid, Scripps Research Institute
Terms and licenses: Academic/Nonprofit Terms; Industry Terms: Not Available to Industry
How to cite: Dynamin-I-K44A-6His/Flag was a gift from Robert Lefkowitz (Addgene plasmid # 32696 ; http://n2t.net/addgene:32696 ; RRID:Addgene_32696)
