[The description below was written by a language model from this plasmid's Addgene catalogue record.]
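Description:
Dynamin-I-K44A-6His/Flag is a mammalian expression plasmid built on the pcDNA3 backbone (about 5.4 kb without insert), carrying rat dynamin I (Dnm1) with a K44A point mutation. The insert, recorded as roughly 2 kb, was placed into the vector by restriction cloning at an EcoRV site on both ends; the record does not say whether those sites survived. Transcription is driven by the CMV immediate-early promoter, which gives strong constitutive expression in most transfected mammalian cell lines. The plasmid is maintained in E. coli as a high-copy construct under ampicillin selection. No feature table is provided, so other backbone elements, such as any mammalian selection marker, are not documented in the record for this particular construct.

The encoded protein carries two N-terminal tags, a hexahistidine tag and a Flag epitope. Together they allow purification on metal-affinity resin and detection or immunoprecipitation with anti-Flag antibodies, and they distinguish the exogenous protein from endogenous dynamin. Lysine 44 lies in the GTPase domain of dynamin, and the K44A substitution is widely known as a GTP-binding-defective, dominant-negative form that blocks dynamin-dependent vesicle scission and so inhibits clathrin-mediated endocytosis when overexpressed. The associated publication concerns Src-dependent tyrosine phosphorylation of dynamin, its self-assembly, and ligand-induced endocytosis of the epidermal growth factor receptor. This fits use of the construct as a tagged, endocytosis-blocking dynamin for receptor internalisation and biochemical studies. Part of the plasmid is recorded as deriving from a construct made in another laboratory.
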