>Addgene plasmid #32696 | Dynamin-I-K44A-6His/Flag | addgene partial sequence | sequence record 38503 | CMV-F 5'-CGCAAATGGGCGGTAGGCGTG-3'
TCTCTGGCTACTAGAGAACCCACTGCTTACTGGCTTATCGAAATTAATACGACTCACTATAGGGAGACCC
AAGCTTGGTACCGAGCTCGGATCCACTAGTAACGGCCGCCAGTGTGCTGGAATTCTGCAGATCTAGTGGA
TCGCCACCATGCACCATCATCACCATCACGCTGACTACAAAGACGATGACGACAAGGAATTCGGGATCCT
CGAGACCATGGGCAACCGCGGCATGGAAGACCTCATCCCGCTGGTTAACCGGTTACAGGACGCCTTCTCT
GCCATCGGCCAGAACGCGGACCTCGACTTGCCGCAGATCGCCGTGGTAGGCGGCCAGAGCGCCGGCGCCA
GCTCGGTGCTGGAGAATTTCGTGGGCAGGGACTTCTTGCCCCGAGGATCCGGCATCGTCACCCGGCGTCC
CCTGGTCCTGCAGCTGGTTAATTCTACCACAGAATATGCCGAGTTCCTGCACTGCAAGGGGAAGAAATTC
ACCGACTTCGAGGAGGTGCGCCTGGAGATCGAGGCTGAGACCGACCGAGTCACTGGCACCAACAAGGGCA
TTTCGCCTGTGCCCATCAACCTGCGGGTCTACTCACCCCATGTGCTCAACCTGACTCTAGTGGACCTGCC
AGGAATGACCAAGGTCCCAGTTGGGGACCAACCTCCTGACATCGAGTTCCAGATCCGGGACATGCTTATG
CAGTTTGTCACTAAGGAGAACTGCCTTATCCTGGCTGTGTCCCCTGCCAACTCGGACCTGGCCAACTCTG
ATGCCCTCAAGATCGCCAAGGAGGTGGACCCCCAGGGTCAGCGCACCATTGGGGTCATCACCAAGTTGGA
CCTGATGGACGAGGGCACAGATGCTCGGGATGTGCTGGAGAACAA
